Addgene plasmid #20772: pFA6a-6xGLY-VSV-G-kanMX6
Purpose: (Empty Backbone)
Depositing lab: Mark Hochstrasser. Depositing organization: Yale University. Publication: Small epitope-linker modules for PCR-based C-terminal tagging in Saccharomyces cerevisiae. Funakoshi M, Hochstrasser M. Yeast. 2009 Feb 25. 26(3):185-192. 10.1002/yea.1658 PubMed 19243080.
Backbone
  Vector backbone: pFA6a
  Backbone size (bp): 2513
  Vector type: Yeast Expression ; PCR-based C-terminal tagging
  Selectable markers: G418
Growth in bacteria
  Bacterial resistance: Ampicillin, 100 μg/mL
  Growth temperature: 37°C
  Growth strain: DH5alpha
  Copy number: Unknown
Gene/Insert
  Gene/Insert name: None
  Cloning method: Restriction Enzyme; 5′ cloning site PacI (unknown if destroyed); 3′ cloning site PmeI (unknown if destroyed)
  Sequencing primers: 5′ SP6; 3′ T7
Terms and licenses: Academic/Nonprofit Terms; Industry Terms: Not Available to Industry
How to cite: pFA6a-6xGLY-VSV-G-kanMX6 was a gift from Mark Hochstrasser (Addgene plasmid # 20772 ; http://n2t.net/addgene:20772 ; RRID:Addgene_20772)
