[The description below was written by a language model from this plasmid's Addgene catalogue record and pLannotate feature annotations shown in this document.]
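Description:
pFA6a-6xGLY-VSV-G-kanMX6 is a template plasmid from the pFA6a family, used for PCR-based C-terminal epitope tagging of chromosomal genes in Saccharomyces cerevisiae. It is catalogued as an empty backbone: it carries no gene of interest and has no annotated yeast replication origin. Instead, it supplies a tagging module that is amplified with primers bearing homology to the target locus and then integrated by homologous recombination. In E. coli it is maintained through a high-copy ColE1/pUC-type origin and selected with ampicillin via the β-lactamase gene and its native promoter. Short rop, bom and lacI fragments are backbone remnants.

As the name indicates, the module begins with a six-glycine flexible linker followed by the VSV-G epitope. This places a small antibody-detectable tag at the end of the target protein while spacing it away from the folded domain. This short linker-tag segment is not annotated in the feature table, but it would lie upstream of the annotated S. cerevisiae ADH1 terminator, which provides transcription termination for the tagged gene. Next comes a marker cassette driven by the Ashbya gossypii TEF promoter and closed by the TEF terminator. SP6 and T7 promoters flank the module and serve as sequencing primer sites, and PacI and PmeI are recorded as the cloning sites.

There is a discrepancy over the marker. The name and catalogue fields specify kanMX6 with G418 selection, whereas the automated annotation labels the coding sequence between the TEF elements as a HIS3-type gene (matched to yeast HIS7), as would be expected for a His3MX6 cassette. The record does not resolve whether this reflects the deposited sequence or the annotation, so the marker identity should be verified before use.
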