Features (pLannotate 1.2.2; 12 found; start..end, strand, type, name):
    132..319     +  terminator     ADH1 terminator: S. cerevisiae ADH1; transcription terminator for the S. cerevisiae alcohol dehydrogenase 1 (ADH1) gene
    394..737     +  promoter       TEF promoter: Ashbya gossypii TEF promoter
    780..1433    +  CDS            HIS3: HIS7_YEAST - Experimental evidence at protein level: Swiss-Prot protein existence level 1. From Saccharomyces cerevisiae (strain ATCC 204508 / S288c) (Baker's yeast).
   1440..1637    +  terminator     TEF terminator: Ashbya gossypii TEF terminator
   1742..1760    -  promoter       T7 promoter: promoter for bacteriophage T7 RNA polymerase
   1782..1835    -  CDS            lacI (fragment): lac repressor; lacI; The lac repressor binds to the lac operator to inhibit transcription in E. coli. This inhibition can be relieved by adding lactose or isopropyl-β-D-thiogalactopyranoside (IPTG).
   2018..2606    -  rep_origin     ori: high-copy-number ColE1/pMB1/pBR322/pUC origin of replication
   2777..3637    -  CDS            AmpR: β-lactamase; bla; confers resistance to ampicillin, carbenicillin, and related antibiotics
   3638..3742    -  promoter       AmpR promoter: bla
   3837..3872    +  CDS            rop (fragment): Rop protein, which maintains plasmids at low copy number; rop
   3974..4025    +  misc_feature   bom (fragment): basis of mobility region from pBR322
   4088..4106    +  promoter       SP6 promoter: promoter for bacteriophage SP6 RNA polymerase
>Addgene plasmid #20772 | pFA6a-6xGLY-VSV-G-kanMX6 | depositor full sequence | sequence record 9664 | Author sequence
ACGCGGCCGCCAGCTGAAGCTTCGTACGCTGCAGGTCGACGGATCCCCGGGTTAATTAACGGGGGAGGCG
GGGGTGGAGAGCAGAAACTCATCTCAGAAGAGGATCTGTAGGGCGCGCCACTTCTAAATAAGCGAATTTC
TTATGATTTATGATTTTTATTATTAAATAAGTTATAAAAAAAATAAGTGTATACAAATTTTAAAGTGACT
CTTAGGTTTTAAAACGAAAATTCTTATTCTTGAGTAACTCTTTCCTGTAGGTCAGGTTGCTTTCTCAGGT
ATAGTATGAGGTCGCTCTTATTGACCACACCTCTACCGGCAGATCCGCTAGGGATAACAGGGTAATATAG
ATCTGTTTAGCTTGCCTCGTCCCCGCCGGGTCACCCGGCCAGCGACATGGAGGCCCAGAATACCCTCCTT
GACAGTCTTGACGTGCGCAGCTCAGGGGCATGATGTGACTGTCGCCCGTACATTTAGCCCATACATCCCC
ATGTATAATCATTTGCATCCATACATTTTGATGGCCGCACGGCGCGAAGCAAAAATTACGGCTCCTCGCT
GCAGACCTGCGAGCAGGGAAACGCTCCCCTCACAGACGCGTTGAATTGTCCCCACGCCGCGCCCCTGTAG
AGAAATATAAAAGGTTAGGATTTGCCACTGAGGTTCTTCTTTCATATACTTCCTTTTAAAATCTTGCTAG
GATACAGTTCTCACATCACATCCGAACATAAACAACCATGGCAGAACCAGCCCAAAAAAAGCAAAAACAA
ACTGTTCAGGAGCGCAAGGCGTTTATCTCCCGTATCACTAATGAAACTAAAATTCAAATCGCTATTTCGC
TGAATGGTGGTTATATTCAAATAAAAGATTCGATTCTTCCTGCAAAGAAGGATGACGATGTAGCTTCCCA
AGCTACTCAGTCACAGGTCATCGATATTCACACAGGTGTTGGCTTTTTGGATCATATGATCCATGCGTTG
GCAAAACACTCTGGTTGGTCTCTTATTGTTGAATGTATCGGTGACCTGCACATTGACGATCACCATACTA
CCGAAGATTGCGGTATCGCATTAGGGCAAGCGTTCAAAGAAGCAATGGGTGCTGTCCGTGGTGTAAAAAG
ATTCGGTACTGGGTTCGCACCATTGGATGAGGCGCTATCACGTGCCGTAGTCGATTTATCTAATAGACCA
TTTGCTGTAATCGACCTTGGATTGAAGAGAGAGATGATTGGTGATTTATCCACTGAAATGATTCCACACT
TTTTGGAAAGTTTCGCGGAGGCGGCCAGAATTACTTTGCATGTTGATTGTCTGAGAGGTTTCAACGATCA
CCACAGAAGTGAGAGTGCGTTCAAGGCTTTGGCTGTTGCCATAAGAGAAGCTATTTCTAGCAATGGCACC
AATGACGTTCCCTCAACCAAAGGTGTTTTGATGTGAAGTACTGACAATAAAAAGATTCTTGTTTTCAAGA
ACTTGTCATTTGTATAGTTTTTTTATATTGTAGTTGTTCTATTTTAATCAAATGTTAGCGTGATTTATAT
TTTTTTTCGCCTCGACATCATCTGCCCAGATGCGAAGTTAAGTGCGCAGAAAGTAATATCATGCGTCAAT
CGTATGTGAATGCTGGTCGCTATACTGCTGTCGATTCGATACTAACGCCGCCATCCAGTTTAAACGAGCT
CGAATTCATCGATGATATCAGATCCACTAGTGGCCTATGCGGCCGCGGATCTGCCGGTCTCCCTATAGTG
AGTCGTATTAATTTCGATAAGCCAGGTTAACCTGCATTAATGAATCGGCCAACGCGCGGGGAGAGGCGGT
TTGCGTATTGGGCGCTCTTCCGCTTCCTCGCTCACTGACTCGCTGCGCTCGGTCGTTCGGCTGCGGCGAG
CGGTATCAGCTCACTCAAAGGCGGTAATACGGTTATCCACAGAATCAGGGGATAACGCAGGAAAGAACAT
GTGAGCAAAAGGCCAGCAAAAGGCCAGGAACCGTAAAAAGGCCGCGTTGCTGGCGTTTTTCCATAGGCTC
CGCCCCCCTGACGAGCATCACAAAAATCGACGCTCAAGTCAGAGGTGGCGAAACCCGACAGGACTATAAA
GATACCAGGCGTTTCCCCCTGGAAGCTCCCTCGTGCGCTCTCCTGTTCCGACCCTGCCGCTTACCGGATA
CCTGTCCGCCTTTCTCCCTTCGGGAAGCGTGGCGCTTTCTCAATGCTCACGCTGTAGGTATCTCAGTTCG
GTGTAGGTCGTTCGCTCCAAGCTGGGCTGTGTGCACGAACCCCCCGTTCAGCCCGACCGCTGCGCCTTAT
CCGGTAACTATCGTCTTGAGTCCAACCCGGTAAGACACGACTTATCGCCACTGGCAGCAGCCACTGGTAA
CAGGATTAGCAGAGCGAGGTATGTAGGCGGTGCTACAGAGTTCTTGAAGTGGTGGCCTAACTACGGCTAC
ACTAGAAGGACAGTATTTGGTATCTGCGCTCTGCTGAAGCCAGTTACCTTCGGAAAAAGAGTTGGTAGCT
CTTGATCCGGCAAACAAACCACCGCTGGTAGCGGTGGTTTTTTTGTTTGCAAGCAGCAGATTACGCGCAG
AAAAAAAGGATCTCAAGAAGATCCTTTGATCTTTTCTACGGGGTCTGACGCTCAGTGGAACGAAAACTCA
CGTTAAGGGATTTTGGTCATGAGATTATCAAAAAGGATCTTCACCTAGATCCTTTTAAATTAAAAATGAA
GTTTTAAATCAATCTAAAGTATATATGAGTAAACTTGGTCTGACAGTTACCAATGCTTAATCAGTGAGGC
ACCTATCTCAGCGATCTGTCTATTTCGTTCATCCATAGTTGCCTGACTCCCCGTCGTGTAGATAACTACG
ATACGGGAGGGCTTACCATCTGGCCCCAGTGCTGCAATGATACCGCGAGACCCACGCTCACCGGCTCCAG
ATTTATCAGCAATAAACCAGCCAGCCGGAAGGGCCGAGCGCAGAAGTGGTCCTGCAACTTTATCCGCCTC
CATCCAGTCTATTAATTGTTGCCGGGAAGCTAGAGTAAGTAGTTCGCCAGTTAATAGTTTGCGCAACGTT
GTTGCCATTGCTACAGGCATCGTGGTGTCACGCTCGTCGTTTGGTATGGCTTCATTCAGCTCCGGTTCCC
AACGATCAAGGCGAGTTACATGATCCCCCATGTTGTGCAAAAAAGCGGTTAGCTCCTTCGGTCCTCCGAT
CGTTGTCAGAAGTAAGTTGGCCGCAGTGTTATCACTCATGGTTATGGCAGCACTGCATAATTCTCTTACT
GTCATGCCATCCGTAAGATGCTTTTCTGTGACTGGTGAGTACTCAACCAAGTCATTCTGAGAATAGTGTA
TGCGGCGACCGAGTTGCTCTTGCCCGGCGTCAATACGGGATAATACCGCGCCACATAGCAGAACTTTAAA
AGTGCTCATCATTGGAAAACGTTCTTCGGGGCGAAAACTCTCAAGGATCTTACCGCTGTTGAGATCCAGT
TCGATGTAACCCACTCGTGCACCCAACTGATCTTCAGCATCTTTTACTTTCACCAGCGTTTCTGGGTGAG
CAAAAACAGGAAGGCAAAATGCCGCAAAAAAGGGAATAAGGGCGACACGGAAATGTTGAATACTCATACT
CTTCCTTTTTCAATATTATTGAAGCATTTATCAGGGTTATTGTCTCATGAGCGGATACATATTTGAATGT
ATTTAGAAAAATAAACAAATAGGGGTTCCGCGCACATTTCCCCGAAAAGTGCCACCTGACGTCTAAGAAA
CCATTATTATCATGACATTAACCTATAAAAATAGGCGTATCACGAGGCCCTTTCGTCTCGCGCGTTTCGG
TGATGACGGTGAAAACCTCTGACACATGCAGCTCCCGGAGACGGTCACAGCTTGTCTGTAAGCGGATGCC
GGGAGCAGACAAGCCCGTCAGGGCGCGTCAGCGGGTGTTGGCGGGTGTCGGGGCTGGCTTAACTATGCGG
CATCAGAGCAGATTGTACTGAGAGTGCACCATATGGACATATTGTCGTTAGAACGCGGCTACAATTAATA
CATAACCTTATGTATCATACACATACGATTTAGGTGACACTATAGA
