>Addgene plasmid #20772 | pFA6a-6xGLY-VSV-G-kanMX6 | addgene partial sequence | sequence record 26625 | 20772 with T7
CTAGTGGANCTGATATCATCGATGAATTCGAGCTCGTTTAAACTGGATGGCGGCGTTAGTATCGAATCGA
CAGCAGTATAGCGACCAGCATTCACATACGATTGACGCATGATATTACTTTCTGCGCACTTAACTTCGCA
TCTGGGCAGATGATGTCGAGGCGAAAAAAAATATAAATCACGCTAACATTTGATTAAAATAGAACAACTA
CAATATAAAAAAACTATACAAATGACAAGTTCTTGAAAACAAGAATCTTTTTATTGTCAGTACTGATTAG
AAAAACTCATCGAGCATCAAATGAAACTGCAATTTATTCATATCAGGATTATCAATACCATATTTTTGAA
AAAGCCGTTTCTGTAATGAAGGAGAAAACTCACCGAGGCAGTTCCATAGGATGGCAAGATCCTGGTATCG
GTCTGCGATTCCGACTCGTCCAACATCAATACAACCTATTAATTTCCCCTCGTCAAAAATAAGGTTATCA
AGTGAGAAATCACCATGAGTGACGACTGAATCCGGTGAGAATGGCAAAAGCTTATGCATTTCTTTCCAGA
CTTGTTCAACAGGCCAGCCATTACGCTCGTCATCAAAATCACTCGCATCAANNNNNNNNNNNNNNNTNNN
NNNNNNNNNNNNNNNANCNNANANNAAATANCNCGATCGCTGTTAAAAGGACAATTACAAACAGGAATCG
AATGCAACCGGCGCNNAACACTGCCAGCGCATCAACAATATTTTCACCTGAATCNGGANN
